Addgene plasmid #43430: II-TCAT
Depositing lab: Chad Cowan & Kiran Musunuru. Depositing organization: Harvard University. Publication: A TALEN Genome-Editing System for Generating Human Stem Cell-Based Disease Models. Ding Q, Lee YK, Schaefer EA, Peters DT, Veres A, Kim K, Kuperwasser N, Motola DL, Meissner TB, Hendriks WT, Trevisan M, Gupta RM, Moisan A, Banks E, Friesen M, Schinzel RT, Xia F, Tang A, Xia Y, Figueroa E, Wann A, Ahfeldt T, Daheron L, Zhang F, Rubin LL, Peng LF, Chung RT, Musunuru K, Cowan CA. Cell Stem Cell. 2012 Dec 12. pii: S1934-5909(12)00645-5. doi: 10.1016/j.stem.2012.11.011. PubMed 23246482.
Backbone
  Vector backbone: pCRII-TOPO
  Backbone manufacturer: Invitrogen
  Backbone size w/o insert (bp): 3973
  Vector type: Bacterial Cloning
Growth in bacteria
  Bacterial resistance: Ampicillin and Kanamycin, 100 & 50 μg/mL
  Growth temperature: 37°C
  Growth strain: Top10
  Copy number: High Copy
Gene/Insert
  Gene/Insert name: II-TCAT
  Species: Synthetic
  Insert size (bp): 426
  Cloning method: TOPO Cloning
  Sequencing primers: 5′ T7; 3′ M13-rev
Terms and licenses: Academic/Nonprofit Terms; Industry Terms: Not Available to Industry
How to cite: II-TCAT was a gift from Chad Cowan & Kiran Musunuru (Addgene plasmid # 43430 ; http://n2t.net/addgene:43430 ; RRID:Addgene_43430)
