[The description below was written by a language model from this plasmid's Addgene catalogue record.]
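Description:
II-TCAT is a bacterial cloning plasmid built on the commercial pCRII-TOPO backbone (about 3.97 kb without insert), into which a 426 bp synthetic insert was introduced by TOPO cloning. It is a high-copy plasmid maintained in E. coli and carries both ampicillin and kanamycin resistance, the dual-marker arrangement characteristic of this backbone. No feature table accompanies the record, so the origin of replication and other backbone elements are not itemised. The listed sequencing primers (T7 on the 5′ side and M13 reverse on the 3′ side) show that the insert sits in the standard cloning site flanked by those priming sites. As a cloning vector it is not designed to express the insert in mammalian cells, and no promoter, tag or reporter associated with the payload is recorded.

The record does not describe the insert beyond its name, synthetic origin and size. The associated publication reports a TALEN genome-editing system for generating human stem cell-based disease models. In that context, the name suggests a module from a TALE repeat assembly library, with "TCAT" plausibly denoting a four-nucleotide target recognised by a pre-assembled block of repeats and "II" its position or tier in the assembly scheme. An insert of about 426 bp would be broadly consistent with four TALE repeats, but this interpretation is an inference and is not stated in the catalogue fields. On that reading, the plasmid serves as a storage and propagation vehicle for one building block, to be combined with other library members when constructing custom TALENs, and is not a functional nuclease construct in its own right.
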