>Addgene plasmid #43430 | II-TCAT | depositor partial sequence | sequence record 58695 | II-TCAT sequence 426 bps
CGTCTCGCTTAACCCCAGAGCAGGTCGTGGCCATTGCCTCGAATGGAGGGGGCAAACAGGCGTTGGAAAC
CGTACAACGATTGCTGCCGGTGCTGTGCCAAGCGCACGGACTCACCCCAGAGCAGGTCGTGGCGATCGCA
AGCCACGACGGAGGAAAGCAAGCCTTGGAAACAGTACAGAGGCTGTTGCCTGTGCTGTGCCAAGCGCACG
GCCTCACCCCAGAGCAGGTCGTGGCAATCGCCTCCAACATTGGCGGGAAACAGGCACTCGAGACTGTCCA
GCGCCTGCTTCCCGTGCTGTGCCAAGCGCACGGATTAACCCCAGAGCAGGTCGTGGCCATTGCCTCGAAT
GGAGGGGGCAAACAGGCGTTGGAAACCGTACAACGATTGCTGCCGGTGCTGTGCCAAGCGCACGGGCTCA
GAGACG
