>Addgene plasmid #43430 | II-TCAT | addgene partial sequence | sequence record 60566 | M13-F20 5'-TGTAAAACGACGGCCAGT-3'
CTATAGGGCGAATTGGGCCCTCTAGATGCATGCTCGAGCGGCCGCCAGTGTGATGGATATCTGCAGAATT
CGCCCTTAGTATCTTTCCTGTGCCCACGTCTCTGAGCCCGTGCGCTTGGCACAGCACCGGCAGCAATCGT
TGTACGGTTTCCAACGCCTGTTTGCCCCCTCCATTCGAGGCAATGGCCACGACCTGCTCTGGGGTTAATC
CGTGCGCTTGGCACAGCACGGGAAGCAGGCGCTGGACAGTCTCGAGTGCCTGTTTCCCGCCAATGTTGGA
GGCGATTGCCACGACCTGCTCTGGGGTGAGGCCGTGCGCTTGGCACAGCACAGGCAACAGCCTCTGTACT
GTTTCCAAGGCTTGCTTTCCTCCGTCGTGGCTTGCGATCGCCACGACCTGCTCTGGGGTGAGTCCGTGCG
CTTGGCACAGCACCGGCAGCAATCGTTGTACGGTTTCCAACGCCTGTTTGCCCCCTCCATTCGAGGCAAT
GGCCACGACCTGCTCTGGGGTTAAGCGAGACGCGCTAGGACGGCATCTATATAAGGGCGAATTCCAGCAC
ACTGGCGGCCGTTACTAGTGGATCCGAGCTCGGTACCAAGCTTGGCGTAATCATGGTCATAGCTGTTTCC
TGTGTGAAATTGTTATCCGCTCACAATTCCACACAACATACGAGCCGGAAGCATAAAGTGTAAAGCCTGG
GGTGCCTAATGAGTGAGCTAACTCACATTAATTGCGTTGCGCTCACTGCCCGCTTTCCAGTCGGGAAACC
TGTCGTGCCAGCTGCATTAATGAATCGGCCAACGCGCGGGGAGAGGCGGTTTGCGTATTGGGCGCTCTTC
CGCTTCCTCGCTCACTGACTCGCTGCGCTCGGTCGTTCGGCTGCGGCGAGCGGTATCAGCTCACTCAAAG
GCGGTAATACGGTTATCCACAGAATCAGGGGATAACGCAGGAAAGAACATGTGAGCAAAAGGCCAGCAAA
AGGCCAGGAACCGTAAAAAGGC
